Addgene plasmid #234068: pLV-PGK-TetOn-Puro_MeltITSN1-37-mch
Purpose: Encodes the Dbl homology and pleckstrin homology (DH-PH) domain of Intersectin1 controlled by a Melt variant with a switching temperature of 37°C
Depositing lab: Lukasz Bugaj. Depositing organization: University of Pennsylvania. Publication: A temperature-inducible protein module for control of mammalian cell fate. Benman W, Huang Z, Iyengar P, Wilde D, Mumford TR, Bugaj LJ. Nat Methods. 2025 Jan 23. doi: 10.1038/s41592-024-02572-4. PubMed 39849131.
Backbone
  Vector backbone: pLV-PGK-TetOn-Puro
  Vector type: Mammalian Expression, Lentiviral
Growth in bacteria
  Bacterial resistance: Ampicillin, 100 μg/mL
  Growth temperature: 37°C
  Growth strain: NEB Stable
  Copy number: Unknown
Gene/Insert
  Gene/Insert name: MeltITSN1-37-mCherry
  Species: H. sapiens (human), Synthetic
  Promoter: CMV
  Cloning method: Gibson Cloning
  Sequencing primers: 5′ CGCAAATGGGCGGTAGGCGTG
Terms and licenses: Academic/Nonprofit Terms; Industry Terms: Not Available to Industry
How to cite: pLV-PGK-TetOn-Puro_MeltITSN1-37-mch was a gift from Lukasz Bugaj (Addgene plasmid # 234068 ; http://n2t.net/addgene:234068 ; RRID:Addgene_234068)
