[The description below was written by a language model from this plasmid's Addgene catalogue record and pLannotate feature annotations shown in this document.]
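Description:
pLV-PGK-TetOn-Puro_MeltITSN1-37-mch is an HIV-1-based lentiviral vector for doxycycline-inducible expression in mammalian cells, built on the all-in-one pLV-PGK-TetOn-Puro backbone. It is propagated in E. coli through a high-copy ColE1/pUC-type origin and the AmpR β-lactamase gene. The annotated viral elements include truncated LTRs, the Ψ packaging signal with a partial gag sequence, the RRE, cPPT/CTS and a WPRE. Together these allow the transfer RNA to be packaged, exported, reverse transcribed and integrated when packaging functions are supplied in trans.

The payload is a fusion of the human Intersectin-1 DH-PH fragment, a Melt module and mCherry. The DH-PH region is the guanine nucleotide exchange factor portion of Intersectin-1. The annotation software matches part of the Melt module to a phototropin-like domain. According to the record, this Melt variant has a switching temperature of 37°C, so the activity of the ITSN1 fragment is placed under temperature control, while mCherry lets the fusion be visualised.

The catalogue entry lists CMV as the promoter, but the feature table places a TRE3GS Tet-responsive promoter directly upstream of the fusion and annotates no full CMV promoter. The discrepancy may reflect the minimal promoter within the TRE element, though the record does not resolve it.

In the opposite orientation, a human PGK promoter drives the Tet-On 3G transactivator, and an SV40 promoter drives puromycin N-acetyltransferase. Transduced cells can therefore be selected with puromycin and the fusion induced with doxycycline. The construct is intended for thermal control of ITSN1-dependent signalling in mammalian cells.
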