Features (pLannotate 1.2.2; 27 found; start..end, strand, type, name):
     21..388     +  promoter       TRE3GS promoter: 3rd-generation Tet-responsive promoter that can be activated by binding of Tet-On® 3G, modified to eliminate binding sites for endogenous mammalian transcription factors
    411..1463    +  CDS            ITSN1 (fragment): ITSN1_HUMAN - Also known as ITSN From Homo sapiens (Human).
   2259..2549    +  CDS            PHOT (fragment): PHOT_CHLRE - Experimental evidence at protein level: Swiss-Prot protein existence level 1. Protein kinase that acts as a blue light photoreceptor (PubMed:15695460, PubMed:24285544). Required for non-photochemical quenching (NPQ), a mechanism that converts and dissipates the harmful excess absorbed light energy into heat and protect the photosynthetic apparatus from photo-oxidative damage (PubMed:27626383). Controls the energy-dependent chlorophyll fluorescence quenching (qE) activity of chlorophyll excited states by inducing the expression of the qE effector protein LHCSR3 in high light intens
   3300..4007    +  CDS            mCherry: mCherry is a basic (constitutively fluorescent) red fluorescent protein published in 2004, derived from Discosoma sp.. It is reported to be a very rapidly-maturing monomer with low acid sensitivity.
   4246..4380    -  polyA_signal   SV40 poly(A) signal: SV40 polyadenylation signal
   4424..4539    -  misc_feature   cPPT/CTS: central polypurine tract and central termination sequence of HIV-1 (lacking the first T)
   4554..4654    -  CDS            Rev (fragment): human immunodeficiency virus 1 (HIV-1) Rev protein; rev; enhances nuclear export of unspliced and incompletely spliced viral mRNAs
   5031..5264    -  misc_feature   RRE: The Rev response element (RRE) of HIV-1 allows for Rev-dependent mRNA export from the nucleus to the cytoplasm.
   5439..5777    -  CDS            HIV-1 gag (fragment): gag protein from human immunodeficiency virus 1; gag
   5761..5886    -  misc_feature   HIV-1 Ψ: packaging signal of human immunodeficiency virus type 1
   5933..6190    -  LTR            5' LTR (truncated): truncated 5' long terminal repeat (LTR) from HIV-1
   6238..6567    -  CDS            nef (fragment): NEF_HV1BR - Experimental evidence at protein level: Swiss-Prot protein existence level 1. Extracellular Nef protein targets CD4(+) T-lymphocytes for apoptosis by interacting with CXCR4 surface receptors (PubMed:14990729). From Human immunodeficiency virus type 1 group M subtype B (isolate BRU/LAI) (HIV-1).
   6734..6868    -  polyA_signal   SV40 poly(A) signal: SV40 polyadenylation signal
   6916..7020    +  promoter       AmpR promoter: bla
   7021..7881    +  CDS            AmpR: β-lactamase; bla; confers resistance to ampicillin, carbenicillin, and related antibiotics
   8052..8640    +  rep_origin     ori: high-copy-number ColE1/pMB1/pBR322/pUC origin of replication
   8823..8915    +  CDS            lacI (fragment): lac repressor; lacI; The lac repressor binds to the lac operator to inhibit transcription in E. coli. This inhibition can be relieved by adding lactose or isopropyl-β-D-thiogalactopyranoside (IPTG).
   8928..8949    +  protein_bind   CAP binding site: CAP binding activates transcription in the presence of cAMP. E. coli catabolite activator protein
   8964..8994    +  promoter       lac promoter: promoter for the E. coli lac operon
   8998..9020    +  protein_bind   lac operator (fragment): The lac repressor binds to the lac operator to inhibit transcription in E. coli. This inhibition can be relieved by adding lactose or isopropyl-β-D-thiogalactopyranoside (IPTG). lac repressor encoded by lacI
   9170..9427    -  LTR            5' LTR (truncated): truncated 5' long terminal repeat (LTR) from HIV-1
   9475..9993    -  CDS            nef (fragment): NEF_HV1BR - Experimental evidence at protein level: Swiss-Prot protein existence level 1. Extracellular Nef protein targets CD4(+) T-lymphocytes for apoptosis by interacting with CXCR4 surface receptors (PubMed:14990729). From Human immunodeficiency virus type 1 group M subtype B (isolate BRU/LAI) (HIV-1).
  10010..10598   -  misc_feature   WPRE: woodchuck hepatitis virus posttranscriptional regulatory element
  10612..11211   -  CDS            PuroR: puromycin N-acetyltransferase; pac from Streptomyces alboniger; confers resistance to puromycin
  11220..11549   -  promoter       SV40 promoter: SV40 enhancer and early promoter
  11560..12306   -  CDS            Tet-On® 3G: modified rtTA protein that binds tightly to promoters containing the tet operator in the presence of doxycycline
  12325..4       -  promoter       hPGK promoter (across the origin): human phosphoglycerate kinase 1 promoter
>Addgene plasmid #234068 | pLV-PGK-TetOn-Puro_MeltITSN1-37-mch | addgene full sequence | sequence record 467623 | Addgene NGS Result
CCCCGTGGAATTATCACCTCGAGTTTACTCCCTATCAGTGATAGAGAACGTATGAAGAGTTTACTCCCTA
TCAGTGATAGAGAACGTATGCAGACTTTACTCCCTATCAGTGATAGAGAACGTATAAGGAGTTTACTCCC
TATCAGTGATAGAGAACGTATGACCAGTTTACTCCCTATCAGTGATAGAGAACGTATCTACAGTTTACTC
CCTATCAGTGATAGAGAACGTATATCCAGTTTACTCCCTATCAGTGATAGAGAACGTATAAGCTTTGCTT
ATGTAAACCAGGGCGCCTATAAAAGAGTGCTGATTTTTTGAGTAAACTTCAATTCCACAACACTTTTGTC
TTATACCAACTTTCCGTACCACTTCCTACCCTCGTAAAGAATTGCGGCCGCGCGTTTAAAATGTTGACCC
CAACTGAAAGAAAGCGACAAGGATACATCCACGAGCTCATTGTCACCGAGGAGAACTATGTGAATGACCT
GCAGCTGGTCACAGAGATTTTTCAAAAACCCCTGATGGAGTCTGAGCTGCTGACAGAAAAAGAGGTTGCT
ATGATTTTTGTGAACTGGAAGGAGCTGATTATGTGTAATATCAAACTACTAAAAGCGCTGAGAGTCCGCA
AGAAGATGTCCGGGGAGAAGATGCCTGTGAAGATGATTGGAGACATCCTGAGCGCACAGCTGCCGCACAT
GCAGCCCTACATCCGCTTCTGCAGCCGCCAGCTCAACGGGGCTGCCCTGATCCAGCAGAAGACGGACGAG
GCCCCAGACTTCAAGGAGTTCGTCAAAAGATTGGCAATGGATCCTCGGTGTAAAGGGATGCCACTCTCTA
GTTTTATACTGAAGCCTATGCAACGGGTAACAAGATACCCACTGATCATTAAAAATATCCTGGAAAACAC
CCCTGAAAACCACCCGGACCACAGCCACTTGAAGCACGCCCTGGAGAAGGCGGAAGAGCTCTGTTCCCAG
GTGAACGAAGGGGTGCGGGAGAAGGAGAACTCTGACCGGCTGGAGTGGATCCAGGCCCACGTGCAGTGTG
AAGGCCTGTCTGAGCAACTTGTGTTCAATTCAGTGACCAATTGCTTGGGGCCGCGCAAATTTCTGCACAG
TGGGAAGCTCTACAAGGCCAAGAGCAACAAGGAGCTGTATGGCTTCCTTTTCAACGACTTCCTCCTGCTG
ACTCAGATCACGAAGCCTTTGGGGTCTTCTGGCACCGACAAAGTCTTCAGCCCCAAATCAAACCTGCAGT
ATAAAATGTATAAAACACCTATTTTCCTAAATGAGGTTCTAGTAAAATTACCCACCGACCCTTCTGGAGA
CGAGCCCATCTTCCACATCTCCCACATTGACCGCGTCTATACTCTCCGAGCAGAAAGCATAAATGAAAGG
ACTGCCTGGGTGCAGAAAATCAAAGCTGCTTCTGAACTCTACATAGAGACTGAGAAAAAGAAGGGTGGTG
GATCAGGTGGAGGATCCATGGCCACAGACGCAATCGACCATTACTACCAGAACAGAGACGGCCCCCCTTC
CAGGAGCTTTAGCGACGAATACGACTCATACAATAAGACAGCCCCTCTGCCACCTCTGAGCGCCTGCCCA
GAGCGCGCCCAGACCCCTAACAGCAAGAGAATCCCCATCACACCCAATTCCGCCAAGAGCACCTCCGAGT
CTCCTCGGAGAATCACATTCTCTCGCGACGCAGGCAGCTCCACCAAGGGCAGCACCCAGACAAGCCCATC
CAACCAGGGCTCCGTGTCTAGCCGGAATGGCTCTAACGGAAATGGCCTGGGCCTGTCCTCTGCCGGCAAC
TTCGCCGATTTCTTTAGCTCCGAGGTGTTTTATATCGTGCTGCACAATCCCACCACAGCCCACAGATTCC
TGAAGTTTTGCCAGAGCAGGGCCTGTTCCGAGAACCTGGAGTTTCTGCAGAAGATCGACGAGTACAATAG
GCTGATCGATGAGGCCACACGCCTGCTGTCTACCATCTACAGCACATACGTGAGCAGCGAGGCCCCTAAG
CAGATCAACATCTCTAATAGCCACGCCAGGCGCCTGAGCCACGACATCAAGGGAGCAACCCACAACGTGC
TGCCCGGCCTGGAGGATATCTTCAATGGCTCCCAGGAGCAGATCGAGAAGCTGCTGGCCTCTGACCTGTA
TCCTAGATTTGTGAAGCACCAGGTGACCGCATCCGCCACAATGGCCCTGGCAAACGACAAGGAGAGGTAC
CCAGGCCTGGGCGATTGCTTCTGTCTGACAGACCCACGGAGAGCCGATAATCCCATCGTGTTCGCAAGCG
ACGGATTCGTGAGCGTGACCGGCTATTCCCGCTCTGATATCATCCCAAGGAACGCCCGCTTCCTGCAGGG
CAGCTTTACCGACCGGCAGGCCACAAAGAGGCTGCGCACCTCCATCGAGAATCGCGAGGAGACAGTGGAG
CTGCTGCTGAACTATCGGAAGAATGGCGATCCCTTTTGGAACCTGCTGTACGTGTCCCCTCTGCTGGACG
GCAATGGCGATGTGAGATTCTTTCTGGGCGGCAATATCAACTGTTCTACCACAATCCACAGCCGGACCGA
CGTGCTGAGAATCCTGAGCCTGAACGACGAGGATACAGGCTCCTTCATCGAGGGCTCTAATAAGACCCCC
AGCGTGCGGTCCAAGGAGTCTAACAATGCCTCCAACTATGGCAAGACATCCTTCTTTAAGTCTTTTAAGA
AGTACAAGGCCAATACCGTGGAGATCAGAGACGAGGCCGGCATGGAGGGCGAGCTGATCGATAGGATCGG
CAAGCTGCAGTTCAAGACACAGGTGGAGGAGTTTTACACCGCCTATTCTAAGTACCTGGTGCTGAGCTAT
CAGCCACAGTCCCAGAACCTGATCGTGAAGTACTTCAGCCCCGGCATCGTGGATATGCTGAACCTGAATA
TGCCTAATGGCCTGGTGGCCCCAATCGTGGACAAGGATATCTTCAAGGTGCTGACAGAGCACTCCCCTTC
CTCTGTGCCACGGACCTTTAAGAACGTGGTGAGGGAAGGCATCAAAGCAGGCAGGGCCGTGTCTGTGGAG
ACAGGCCTGCTGACAGGCATCGAGGAGATCAAGAAGTCTCAGAACATCTTCAGCGGCACCACAGCCAATC
GGGAGAGAGGCTGGAAGAAGGCCGAGGAGAAGTACGTGTGCCACTTTACCCCCTGTAAGGATGAGATGGG
CAGGGTCGGCTGGGTGGTGCTGACTGTCGCTCCTAAACTGGAAAGATTTGAATTCGGTGGTGGATCAGGT
GGAGGATCTATGGTGAGCAAGGGCGAGGAGGATAACATGGCCATCATCAAGGAGTTCATGCGCTTCAAGG
TGCACATGGAGGGCTCCGTGAACGGCCACGAGTTCGAGATCGAGGGCGAGGGCGAGGGCCGCCCCTACGA
GGGCACCCAGACCGCCAAGCTGAAGGTGACCAAGGGTGGCCCCCTGCCCTTCGCCTGGGACATCCTGTCC
CCTCAGTTCATGTACGGCTCCAAGGCCTACGTGAAGCACCCCGCCGACATCCCCGACTACTTGAAGCTGT
CCTTCCCCGAGGGCTTCAAGTGGGAGCGCGTGATGAACTTCGAGGACGGCGGCGTGGTGACCGTGACCCA
GGACTCCTCCCTGCAGGACGGCGAGTTCATCTACAAGGTGAAGCTGCGCGGCACCAACTTCCCCTCCGAC
GGCCCCGTAATGCAGAAGAAGACCATGGGCTGGGAGGCCTCCTCCGAGCGGATGTACCCCGAGGACGGCG
CCCTGAAGGGCGAGATCAAGCAGAGGCTGAAGCTGAAGGACGGCGGCCACTACGACGCTGAGGTCAAGAC
CACCTACAAGGCCAAGAAGCCCGTGCAGCTGCCCGGCGCCTACAACGTCAACATCAAGTTGGACATCACC
TCCCACAACGAGGACTACACCATCGTGGAACAGTACGAACGCGCCGAGGGCCGCCACTCCACCGGCGGCA
TGGACGAGCTGTACAAGTAATGATCTAGAGGGCCCGTTTAAACCCGCTGATCAGCCTCGACTGACCGGTG
CCGGCGGATCCAGACCACCTCCCCTGCGAGCTAAGCTGGACAGCCAATGACGGGTAAGAGAGTGACATTT
TTCACTAACCTAAGACAGGAGGGCCGTCAGAGCTACTGCCTAATCCAAAGACGGGTAAAAGTGATAAAAA
TGTATCACTCCAACCTAAGACAGGCGCAGCTTCCGAGGGATTTGAGATCCAGACATGATAAGATACATTG
ATGAGTTTGGACAAACCAAAACTAGAATGCAGTGAAAAAAATGCCTTATTTGTGAAATTTGTGATGCTAT
TGCCTTATTTGTAACCATTATAAGCTGCAATAAACAAGTTAAGTCGATAAACTGGATCTCTGCTGTCCCT
GTAATAAACCCGAAAATTTTGAATTTTTGTAATTTGTTTTTGTAATTCTTTAGTTTGTATGTCTGTTGCT
ATTATGTCTACTATTCTTTCCCCTGCACTGTACCCCCCAATCCCCCCTTTTCTTTTAAAGGCGATACCGT
CGAGATCCGTTCACTAATCGAATGGATCTGTCTCTGTCTCTCTCTCCACCTTCTTCTTCTATTCCTTCGG
GCCTGTCGGGTCCCCTCGGGGTTGGGAGGTGGGTCTGAAACGATAATGGTGAATATCCCTGCCTAACTCT
ATTCACTATAGAAAGTACAGCAAAAACTATTCTTAAACCTACCAAGCCTCCTACTATCATTATGAATAAT
TTTATATACCACAGCCAATTTGTTATGTTAAACCAATTCCACAAACTTGCCCATTTATCTAATTCCAATA
ATTCTTGTTCATTCTTTTCTTGCTGGTTTTGCGATTCTTCAATTAAGGAGTGTATTAAGCTTGTGTAATT
GTTAATTTCTCTGTCCCACTCCATCCAGGTCGTGTGATTCCAAATCTGTTCCAGAGATTTATTACTCCAA
CTAGCATTCCAAGGCACAGCAGTGGTGCAAATGAGTTTTCCAGAGCAACCCCAAATCCCCAGGAGCTGTT
GATCCTTTAGGTATCTTTCCACAGCCAGGATTCTTGCCTGGAGCTGCTTGATGCCCCAGACTGTGAGTTG
CAACAGATGCTGTTGCGCCTCAATAGCCCTCAGCAAATTGTTCTGCTGCTGCACTATACCAGACAATAAT
TGTCTGGCCTGTACCGTCAGCGTCATTGACGCTGCGCCCATAGTGCTTCCTGCTGCTCCCAAGAACCCAA
GGAACAAAGCTCCTATTCCCACTGCTCTTTTTTCTCTCTGCACCACTCTTCTCTTTGCCTTGGTGGGTGC
TACTCCTAATGGTTCAATTTTTACTACTTTATATTTATATAATTCACTTCTCCAATTGTCCCTCATATCT
CCTCCTCCAGGTCTGAAGATCAGCGGCCGGCCGCTTGCTGTGCGGTGGTCTTACTTTTGTTTTGCTCTTC
CTCTATCTTGTCTAAAGCTTCCTTGGTGTCTTTTATCTCTATCCTTTGATGCACACAATAGAGGGTTGCT
ACTGTATTATATAATGATCTAAGTTCTTCTGATCCTGTCTGAAGGGATGGTTGTAGCTGTCCCAGTATTT
GTCTACAGCCTTCTGATGTTTCTAACAGGCCAGGATTAACTGCGAATCGTTCTAGCTCCCTGCTTGCCCA
TACTATATGTTTTAATTTATATTTTTTCTTTCCCCCTGGCCTTAACCGAATTTTTTCCCATCGCGATCTA
ATTCTCCCCCGCTTAATACTGACGCTCTCGCACCCATCTCTCTCCTTCTAGCCTCCGCTAGTCAAAATTT
TTGGCGTACTCACCAGTCGCCGCCCCTCGCCTCTTGCCGTGCGCGCTTCAGCAAGCCGAGTCCTGCGTCG
AGAGAGCTCCTCTGGTTTCCCTTTCGCTTTCAAGTCCCTGTTCGGGCGCCACTGCTAGAGATTTTCCACA
CTGACTAAAAGGGTCTGAGGGATCTCTAGTTACCAGAGTCACACAACAGACGGGCACACACTACTTGAAG
CACTCAAGGCAAGCTTTATTGAGGCTTAAGCAGTGGGTTCCCTAGTTAGCCAGAGAGCTCCCAGGCTCAG
ATCTGGTCTAACCAGAGAGACCCAGTACAGGCAAAAAGCAGCTGCTTATATGCAGGATCTGAGGGCTCGC
CACTCCCCAGTCCCGCCCAGGCCACGCCTCCCTGGAAAGTCCCCAGCGGAAAGTCCCTTGTAGCAAGCTC
GATATCAGCAGTTCTTGAAGTACTCCGGATGCAGCTCTCGGGCCACGTGATGAAATGCTAGGCGGCTGTC
AAACCTCCACTCTAACACTTCTCTCTCCGGGTCATCCATCCCATGCAGGCTCACAGGGTGTAACAAGCTG
GTGTTCTCTCCTTTATTGGCCTCTTCTACCTTATCTGGCTCAACTGGTACTAGCTTGTAGCACCATCCAA
AGGTCAGTGGATATCTGACCCCTGGCCCTGGTGTGTAGTTCTGCTAATCAGGGAAGTAGCCTTGTGTGTG
GTAGATCCACAGATCAAGGATATCTTGTCTTCTTTGGGAGTGAATTAGCCCTTCCAACTACTAAGTTTGT
AGTACATATTTAACAAATACAATTTCTTTAAAATGAAAATAATTCAGAGGAATCACAGGTTTAGAGTAAA
TGAAACCACAGGTAATTGGCAGTGGTAATAGGGTATGGGGTGGGAAGTTTGGGATGATTTTGGTTAGCTT
GAGTTATCCAGTTGATCCAGACATGATAAGATACATTGATGAGTTTGGACAAACCACAACTAGAATGCAG
TGAAAAAAATGCTTTATTTGTGAAATTTGTGATGCTATTGCTTTATTTGTAACCATTATAAGCTGCAATA
AACAAGTTGATCTCCCGATCCGTCGACGTCAGGTGGCACTTTTCGGGGAAATGTGCGCGGAACCCCTATT
TGTTTATTTTTCTAAATACATTCAAATATGTATCCGCTCATGAGACAATAACCCTGATAAATGCTTCAAT
AATATTGAAAAAGGAAGAGTATGAGTATTCAACATTTCCGTGTCGCCCTTATTCCCTTTTTTGCGGCATT
TTGCCTTCCTGTTTTTGCTCACCCAGAAACGCTGGTGAAAGTAAAAGATGCTGAAGATCAGTTGGGTGCA
CGAGTGGGTTACATCGAACTGGATCTCAACAGCGGTAAGATCCTTGAGAGTTTTCGCCCCGAAGAACGTT
TTCCAATGATGAGCACTTTTAAAGTTCTGCTATGTGGCGCGGTATTATCCCGTATTGACGCCGGGCAAGA
GCAACTCGGTCGCCGCATACACTATTCTCAGAATGACTTGGTTGAGTACTCACCAGTCACAGAAAAGCAT
CTTACGGATGGCATGACAGTAAGAGAATTATGCAGTGCTGCCATAACCATGAGTGATAACACTGCGGCCA
ACTTACTTCTGACAACGATCGGAGGACCGAAGGAGCTAACCGCTTTTTTGCACAACATGGGGGATCATGT
AACTCGCCTTGATCGTTGGGAACCGGAGCTGAATGAAGCCATACCAAACGACGAGCGTGACACCACGATG
CCTGTAGCAATGGCAACAACGTTGCGCAAACTATTAACTGGCGAACTACTTACTCTAGCTTCCCGGCAAC
AATTAATAGACTGGATGGAGGCGGATAAAGTTGCAGGACCACTTCTGCGCTCGGCCCTTCCGGCTGGCTG
GTTTATTGCTGATAAATCTGGAGCCGGTGAGCGTGGGTCTCGCGGTATCATTGCAGCACTGGGGCCAGAT
GGTAAGCCCTCCCGTATCGTAGTTATCTACACGACGGGGAGTCAGGCAACTATGGATGAACGAAATAGAC
AGATCGCTGAGATAGGTGCCTCACTGATTAAGCATTGGTAACTGTCAGACCAAGTTTACTCATATATACT
TTAGATTGATTTAAAACTTCATTTTTAATTTAAAAGGATCTAGGTGAAGATCCTTTTTGATAATCTCATG
ACCAAAATCCCTTAACGTGAGTTTTCGTTCCACTGAGCGTCAGACCCCGTAGAAAAGATCAAAGGATCTT
CTTGAGATCCTTTTTTTCTGCGCGTAATCTGCTGCTTGCAAACAAAAAAACCACCGCTACCAGCGGTGGT
TTGTTTGCCGGATCAAGAGCTACCAACTCTTTTTCCGAAGGTAACTGGCTTCAGCAGAGCGCAGATACCA
AATACTGTTCTTCTAGTGTAGCCGTAGTTAGGCCACCACTTCAAGAACTCTGTAGCACCGCCTACATACC
TCGCTCTGCTAATCCTGTTACCAGTGGCTGCTGCCAGTGGCGATAAGTCGTGTCTTACCGGGTTGGACTC
AAGACGATAGTTACCGGATAAGGCGCAGCGGTCGGGCTGAACGGGGGGTTCGTGCACACAGCCCAGCTTG
GAGCGAACGACCTACACCGAACTGAGATACCTACAGCGTGAGCTATGAGAAAGCGCCACGCTTCCCGAAG
GGAGAAAGGCGGACAGGTATCCGGTAAGCGGCAGGGTCGGAACAGGAGAGCGCACGAGGGAGCTTCCAGG
GGGAAACGCCTGGTATCTTTATAGTCCTGTCGGGTTTCGCCACCTCTGACTTGAGCGTCGATTTTTGTGA
TGCTCGTCAGGGGGGCGGAGCCTATGGAAAAACGCCAGCAACGCGGCCTTTTTACGGTTCCTGGCCTTTT
GCTGGCCTTTTGCTCACATGTTCTTTCCTGCGTTATCCCCTGATTCTGTGGATAACCGTATTACCGCCTT
TGAGTGAGCTGATACCGCTCGCCGCAGCCGAACGACCGAGCGCAGCGAGTCAGTGAGCGAGGAAGCGGAA
GAGCGCCCAATACGCAAACCGCCTCTCCCCGCGCGTTGGCCGATTCATTAATGCAGCTGGCACGACAGGT
TTCCCGACTGGAAAGCGGGCAGTGAGCGCAACGCAATTAATGTGAGTTAGCTCACTCATTAGGCACCCCA
GGCTTTACACTTTATGCTTCCGGCTCGTATGTTGTGTGGAATTGTGAGCGGATAACAATTTCACACAGGA
AACAGCTATGACCATGATTACGCCAAGCTCTAGCTAGAGGTCGACGGTAAACGCTAGCAATGTCAAGGCC
TCTCACTCTCTGATATTCATTTCTTTGCAAGTTATAAATACTGAATAATAAGATGACATGAACTACTACT
GCTAGAGATTTTCCACACTGACTAAAAGGGTCTGAGGGATCTCTAGTTACCAGAGTCACACAACAGACGG
GCACACACTACTTGAAGCACTCAAGGCAAGCTTTATTGAGGCTTAAGCAGTGGGTTCCCTAGTTAGCCAG
AGAGCTCCCAGGCTCAGATCTGGTCTAACCAGAGAGACCCAGTACAGGCAAAAAGCAGCTGCTTATATGC
AGGATCTGAGGGCTCGCCACTCCCCAGTCCCGCCCAGGCCACGCCTCCCTGGAAAGTCCCCAGCGGAAAG
TCCCTTGTAGCAAGCTCGATATCAGCAGTTCTTGAAGTACTCCGGATGCAGCTCTCGGGCCACGTGATGA
AATGCTAGGCGGCTGTCAAACCTCCACTCTAACACTTCTCTCTCCGGGTCATCCATCCCATGCAGGCTCA
CAGGGTGTAACAAGCTGGTGTTCTCTCCTTTATTGGCCTCTTCTACCTTATCTGGCTCAACTGGTACTAG
CTTGTAGCACCATCCAAAGGTCAGTGGATATCTGACCCCTGGCCCTGGTGTGTAGTTCTGCTAATCAGGG
AAGTAGCCTTGTGTGTGGTAGATCCACAGATCAAGGATATCTTGTCTTCGTTGGGAGTGAATTAGCCCTT
CCAGTCCCCTCTTTTCTTTTAAAAAGTGGCTAAGATCTACAGCTGCCTTGTAAGTCATTGGTCTTAAAGG
TACCTGAGGTGTGACTGGAAAACCCACCTCCTCCTCCTCTTGTGCTTCTAGCCAGGCACAATCAGCATTG
GTAGCTGCTGTATTGCTACTTGTGATTGCTCCATGTTTTTCTAGGTCTCGACTGCAGAATTAATTCCAGG
CGGGGAGGCGGCCCAAAGGGAGATCCGACTCGTCTGAGGGCGAAGGCGAAGACGCGGAAGAGGCCGCAGA
GCCGGCAGCAGGCCGCGGGAAGGAAGGTCCGCTGGATTGAGGGCCGAAGGGACGTAGCAGAAGGACGTCC
CGCGCAGAATCCAGGTGGCAACACAGGCGAGCAGCCATGGAAAGGACGTCAGCTTCCCCGACAACACCAC
GGAATTGTCAGTGCCCAACAGCCGAGCCCCTGTCCAGCAGCGGGCAAGGCAGGCGGCGATGAGTTCCGCC
GTGGCAATAGGGAGGGGGAAAGCGAAAGTCCCGGAAAGGAGCTGACAGGTGGTGGCAATGCCCCAACCAG
TGGGGGTTGCGTCAGCAAACACAGTGCACACCACGCCACGTTGCCTGACAACGGGCCACAACTCCTCATA
AAGAGACAGCAACCAGGATTTATACAAGGAGGAGAAAATGAAAGCCATACGGGAAGCAATAGCATGATAC
AAAGGCATTAAAGCAGCGTATCCACATAGCGTAAAAGGAGCAACATAGTTAAGAATACCAGTCAATCTTT
CACAAATTTTGTAATCCAGAGGTTGATTGTTCCAGACGCGTTCAGGCACCGGGCTTGCGGGTCATGCACC
AGGTGCGCGGTCCTTCGGGCACCTCGACGTCGGCGGTGACGGTGAAGCCGAGCCGCTCGTAGAAGGGGAG
GTTGCGGGGCGCGGAGGTCTCCAGGAAGGCGGGCACCCCGGCGCGCTCGGCCGCCTCCACTCCGGGGAGC
ACGACGGCGCTGCCCAGACCCTTGCCCTGGTGGTCGGGCGAGACGCCGACGGTGGCCAGGAACCACGCGG
GCTCCTTGGGCCGGTGCGGCGCCAGGAGGCCTTCCATCTGTTGCTGCGCGGCCAGCCGGGAACCGCTCAA
CTCGGCCATGCGCGGGCCGATCTCGGCGAACACCGCCCCCGCTTCGACGCTCTCCGGCGTGGTCCAGACC
GCCACCGCGGCGCCGTCGTCCGCGACCCACACCTTGCCGATGTCGAGCCCGACGCGCGTGAGGAAGAGTT
CTTGCAGCTCGGTGACCCGCTCGATGTGGCGGTCCGGGTCGACGGTGTGGCGCGTGGCGGGGTAGTCGGC
GAACGCGGCGGCGAGGGTGCGTACGGCCCGGGGGACGTCGTCGCGGGTGGCGAGGCGCACCGTGGGCTTG
TACTCGGTCATGGTCGCGTTTTGCAAAAGCCTAGGCCTCCAAAAAAGCCTCCTCACTACTTCTGGAATAG
CTCAGAGGCCGAGGCGGCCTCGGCCTCTGCATAAATAAAAAAAATTAGTCAGCCATGGGGCGGAGAATGG
GCGGAACTGGGCGGAGTTAGGGGCGGGATGGGCGGAGTTAGGGGCGGGACTATGGTTGCTGACTAATTGA
GATGCATGCTTTGCATACTTCTGCCTGCTGGGGAGCCTGGGGACTTTCCACACCTGGTTGCTGACTAATT
GAGATGCATGCTTTGCATACTTCTGCCTGCTGGGGAGCCTGGGGACTTTCCACACCCTAACTGACACACA
TTCGCGCGTTTACCCGGGGAGCATGTCAAGGTCAAAATCGTCAAGAGCGTCAGCAGGCAGCATATCAAGG
TCAAAGTCGTCAAGGGCATCGGCTGGGAGCATGTCTAAGTCAAAATCGTCAAGGGCGTCGGTCGGCCCGC
CGCTTTCGCACTTTAGCTGTTTCTCCAGGCCACATATGATTAGTTCCAGGCCGAAAAGGAAGGCAGGTTC
GGCTCCCTGCCGGTCGAACAGCTCAATTGCTTGTTTCAGAAGTGGGGGCATAGAATCGGTGGTAGGTGTC
TCTCTTTCCTCTTTTGCTACTTGATGCTCCTGTTCCTCCAATACGCAGCCCAGTGTAAAGTGGCCCACGG
CGGACAGAGCGTACAGTGCGTTCTCCAGGGAGAAGCCTTGCTGACACAGGAACGCGAGCTGATTTTCCAG
GGTTTCGTACTGTTTCTCTGTTGGGCGGGTGCCGAGATGCACTTTAGCCCCGTCGCGATGTGAGAGGAGA
GCACAGCGGTATGACTTGGCGTTGTTCCGCAGAAAGTCTTGCCATGACTCGCCTTCCAGGGGGCAGGAGT
GGGTATGATGCCTGTCCAGCATCTCGATTGGCAGGGCATCGAGCAGGGCCCGCTTGTTCTTCACGTGCCA
GTACAGGGTAGGCTGCTCAACTCCCAGCTTTTGAGCGAGTTTCCTTGTCGTCAGGCCTTCGATACCGACT
CCATTGAGTAATTCCAGAGCAGAGTTTATGACTTTGCTCTTGTCCAGTCTAGACATGGTAATTCGATGAT
CCCCCTGGGGAGAGAGGTCGGTGATTCGGTCAACGAGGGAGCCGACTGCCGACGTGCGCTCCGGAGGCTT
GCAGAATGCGGAACACCGCGCGGGCAGGAACAGGGCCCACACTACCGCCCCACACCCCGCCTCCCGCACC
GCCCCTTCCCGGCCGCTGCTCTCGGCGCGCCCTGCTGAGCAGCCGCTATTGGCCACAGCCCATCGCGGTC
GGCGCGCTGCCATTGCTCCCTGGCGCTGTCCGTCTGCGAGGGTACTAGTGAGACGTGCGGCTTCCGTTTG
TCACGTCCGGCACGCCGCGAACCGCAAGGAACCTTCCCGACTTAGGGGCGGAGCAGGAAGCGTCGCCGGG
GGGCCCACAAGGGTAGCGGCGAAGATCCGGGTGACGCTGCGAACGGACGTGAAGAATGTGCGAGACCCAG
GGTCGGCGCCGCTGCGTTTCCCGGAACCACGCCCAGAGCAGCCGCGTCCCTGCGCAAACCCAGGGCTGCC
TTGGAAAAGGCGCAACCCCAA
